Addgene plasmid #73317: pJK142
Purpose: Encodes Crepis alpina delta-12 fatty acid acetylenase (vFAD2) as a fusion to Pas2p, with c-myc tag and His6-tag
Depositing lab: T. J. Kappock. Depositing organization: Washington University in Saint Louis.
Backbone
  Vector backbone: pPICZA
  Backbone size w/o insert (bp): 3329
  Total vector size (bp): 5856
  Vector type: Yeast Expression
  Selectable markers: Zeocin
Growth in bacteria
  Bacterial resistance: Bleocin (Zeocin), 50 μg/mL
  Growth temperature: 37°C
  Growth strain: DH5alpha
  Copy number: Unknown
Gene/Insert
  Gene/Insert name: delta-12 fatty acid acetylenase (alt name: vFAD2)
  Species: Crepis alpina
  Mutation: synthetic gene. Encodes a glycine-204 to serine mutation in the Pas2 fusion domain
  GenBank ID: ABC00769.1
  Promoter: AOX1
  Tag / fusion protein: c-myc (C terminal on backbone); His6 (C terminal on backbone); Pas2p (N terminal on insert)
  Cloning method: Restriction Enzyme; 5′ cloning site PmlI (not destroyed); 3′ cloning site ApaI (not destroyed)
  Sequencing primers: 5′ 5'-AOX1 primer; 3′ 3'-AOX primer
Terms and licenses: Academic/Nonprofit Terms; Industry Terms: Not Available to Industry
How to cite: pJK142 was a gift from T. J. Kappock (Addgene plasmid # 73317 ; http://n2t.net/addgene:73317 ; RRID:Addgene_73317)
