[The description below was written by a language model from this plasmid's Addgene catalogue record and pLannotate feature annotations shown in this document.]
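Description:
pJK142 is a 5,856 bp yeast expression plasmid built on the pPICZA backbone, a vector designed for intracellular protein production in the methylotrophic yeast Pichia pastoris (Komagataella). It is propagated in E. coli through a high-copy ColE1/pUC-type origin. It carries a single dual-host selection cassette: the Sh ble gene, conferring Zeocin/bleomycin resistance, is preceded by both the S. cerevisiae TEF1 promoter for expression in yeast and the synthetic bacterial EM7 promoter for expression in E. coli. The cassette ends with the CYC1 terminator. No yeast replication origin is annotated, consistent with pPICZ-type vectors, which are generally maintained by integration into the host genome.

The payload is a fusion open reading frame driven by the methanol-inducible AOX1 promoter and closed by the AOX1 terminator. The N-terminal portion is Pichia pastoris Pas2p (also called PEX3), a protein involved in peroxisome biogenesis. The record notes that this domain carries a glycine-204 to serine substitution. It is followed by a synthetic gene for the Crepis alpina delta-12 fatty acid acetylenase (vFAD2), an enzyme that converts the delta-12 double bond of linoleic acid into a triple bond in crepenynic acid biosynthesis. The insert was cloned between PmlI and ApaI sites, placing it in frame with the backbone-encoded C-terminal c-myc epitope and His6 tag. The short feature annotated as a capTEV fragment most likely corresponds to this His6 stretch; the c-myc tag is not separately annotated.

The construct provides methanol-induced expression of the tagged Pas2p–acetylenase fusion in Pichia, with the tags available for detection and affinity purification. The record does not state why Pas2p was chosen as the fusion partner.
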