Features (pLannotate 1.2.2; 11 found; start..end, strand, type, name):
      2..940     +  promoter       AOX1 promoter: Pichia pastoris AOX1; inducible promoter, regulated by methanol
   1028..2392    +  CDS            PEX3: PEX3_PICPA - Also known as PAS2. Experimental evidence at protein level: Swiss-Prot protein existence level 1. Involved in peroxisome biosynthesis. From Komagataella pastoris (Yeast) (Pichia pastoris).
   2405..3529    +  CDS            FAD12_CREAL: Experimental evidence at protein level: Swiss-Prot protein existence level 1. Changes the delta-12 double bond of linoleic acid into a triple bond in the biosynthesis of crepenynic acid. From Crepis alpina (Hawksbeard).
   3584..3601    +  CDS            capTEV™ (fragment): composite tag for in vivo biotinylation, TEV protease cleavage, and 6xHis tagging
   3611..3676    +  CDS            AOX1 (fragment): ALOX1_KOMPC - Experimental evidence at protein level: Swiss-Prot protein existence level 1. Major isoform of alcohol oxidase, which catalyzes the oxidation of methanol to formaldehyde and hydrogen peroxide, the first step in the methanol utilization pathway of methylotrophic yeasts. From Komagataella phaffii (strain ATCC 76273 / CBS 7435 / CECT 11047 / NRRL Y-11430 / Wegner 21-1) (Yeast) (Pichia pastoris).
   3680..3926    +  terminator     AOX1 terminator: Pichia pastoris AOX1; transcription terminator for AOX1
   3941..4352    +  promoter       TEF1 promoter: S. cerevisiae TEF1; promoter for EF-1α
   4360..4407    +  promoter       EM7 promoter: synthetic bacterial promoter&nbsp
   4426..4800    +  CDS            BleoR: antibiotic-binding protein; Sh ble from Streptoalloteichus hindustanus; confers resistance to bleomycin, phleomycin, and Zeocin™
   4866..5113    +  terminator     CYC1 terminator: S. cerevisiae CYC1; transcription terminator for CYC1
   5188..5776    -  rep_origin     ori: high-copy-number ColE1/pMB1/pBR322/pUC origin of replication
>Addgene plasmid #73317 | pJK142 | depositor full sequence | sequence record 140432 | Full plasmid sequence
AGATCTAACATCCAAAGACGAAAGGTTGAATGAAACCTTTTTGCCATCCGACATCCACAGGTCCATTCTC
ACACATAAGTGCCAAACGCAACAGGAGGGGATACACTAGCAGCAGACCGTTGCAAACGCAGGACCTCCAC
TCCTCTTCTCCTCAACACCCACTTTTGCCATCGAAAAACCAGCCCAGTTATTGGGCTTGATTGGAGCTCG
CTCATTCCAATTCCTTCTATTAGGCTACTAACACCATGACTTTATTAGCCTGTCTATCCTGGCCCCCCTG
GCGAGGTTCATGTTTGTTTATTTCCGAATGCAACAAGCTCCGCATTACACCCGAACATCACTCCAGATGA
GGGCTTTCTGAGTGTGGGGTCAAATAGTTTCATGTTCCCCAAATGGCCCAAAACTGACAGTTTAAACGCT
GTCTTGGAACCTAATATGACAAAAGCGTGATCTCATCCAAGATGAACTAAGTTTGGTTCGTTGAAATGCT
AACGGCCAGTTGGTCAAAAAGAAACTTCCAAAAGTCGGCATACCGTTTGTCTTGTTTGGTATTGATTGAC
GAATGCTCAAAAATAATCTCATTAATGCTTAGCGCAGTCTCTCTATCGCTTCTGAACCCCGGTGCACCTG
TGCCGAAACGCAAATGGGGAAACACCCGCTTTTTGGATGATTATGCATTGTCTCCACATTGTATGCTTCC
AAGATTCTGGTGGGAATACTGCTGATAGCCTAACGTTCATGATCAAAATTTAACTGTTCTAACCCCTACT
TGACAGCAATATATAAACAGAAGGAAGCTGCCCTGTCTTAAACCTTTTTTTTTATCATCATTATTAGCTT
ACTTTCATAATTGCGACTGGTTCCAATTGACAAGCTTTTGATTTTAACGACTTTTAACGACAACTTGAGA
AGATCAAAAAACAACTAATTATTCGAAACGAGGAATTCACGTGGATCATCATTGCAAAGCCATAAACTCT
GAGAGGAACACAAGTGCATACAATCACTAGATATTTGCAAAGTCGTAATGTTGGAGTACACGGCAGGATT
AATAAGACGAAACAAGAAAAAGTTTCTTATATCCTCTGGAATCATAGGAGTAGGTTACTATGTAACCAAA
ACTATCAATAACAAGATCCAAGAATTCCAAAACCGAATTAGAGAGGAAAACTTTGCCAAAGAGCAAATCA
AGCGTCGGTTTCACCAGACGCAAAGTGATTGCTACATGACCTTTCTATCACTGCTGCCAGTACTTTGTGA
ACCAATTATGGACGATTTGCCAGTAGAGACTATCACCAAGCAGCTCCAAATTAGACGGCTAGAAAAACAA
ATTGGCAACAAAGATGTTAAGAATTCCGGATCCACTGTGCTTAGTGACGATTTCTCAACATCTCAAGAGG
GAGCGATATCGGAGGATACTAACAAACCTCCTGAACTGAAAAGTAAAAATCAATTGTGGCAAGAGCTAAA
AATCAAAGCAATAACAAGATTTCTCACGCTGATATATTGTGAATCCTTGCTGATTGTATTCTTACACCTT
CAGCTTAATATTCTATCGCGCAAGTCTTATCTTGAGACTGCAATCAGGCTGGCTTCTGAGACCCAGGGGA
TAGATTTGGTAGATCAAGAGTCTAATGGTGACTTTTCTGGCAACACTCAGGATGAAAACTTATCCGAACA
AGCATTCTTGAGTTTTAGTTGGTGGCTGCTCAACAAGGGATGGCTTGAGATAAAGAACAAGATTGAGCCA
TGTGTTGAACAACACTTTGGAGGTATAAATCCCAGACAGCAATTGAAGATAAATGAGTTTGCCGAGCTTT
TAAACAAATGTCAAAATTGTATTGACCTGAAGGTTTTAAATCTTACCGAAGAGGATATACATTTGGGAGT
CGGTGTTATCGAAGACCAGTCCCAGCCTGTTGGAAGAAAAAGCACTAACTTTATCACAAACGCTTTATTA
CCACCCAAAGAGTTTGAGTTTTTCCTTTTGCAACAGACAAATGATTTAGACTTTTTATCCCGCTTCAACA
ATAATATCGTCAATACTGAGAGCTTGAACATGTTATTGGATGAATTAAACAACTATCTGAACAATGCGGA
CATCAATCTGATAGTCAACAAATTGGCTACCCTAGGTATTACCAAAGTTCTGGATGAAATAGTTCTCAAC
CTATTACAGAAGAATCGACCGAACCCAATTTCAGATATGAATATACGTGATATTGATCTCAATGATTTTC
CCCCCTACAAATTAGCAGCTTTGCTGGCAAACATAACCAAACAGTCTATTTCGTTGACTAACAACTCTGT
GGAGAACCCTATTTTAGCAGACTTAAACAATTTACCGGAACTTAATGATCTCAGCGCAAGTGTATACTCT
AATTTTGATCCTCGCTCGAGATCCATGGGTGGTGGCGGCCGCGGTAGAACTTCTCAAAAACCGTTGATGG
AGCGTGTTTCTGTCGACCCGCCGTTCACCGTGTCTGACCTGAAACAAGCTATCCCGCCACACTGTTTCAA
GCGTTCTGTGATCAGATCTTCTTACTACATCGTACACGACGCGATAATCGCTTACATTTTCTACTTCCTG
GCTGACAAATACATCCCTATTCTGCCAGCCCCGCTAGCCTACCTAGCTTGGCCGCTGTATTGGTTCTGTC
AAGCTTCTATCCTGACCGGTCTGTGGGTAATCGGCCACGAGTGCGGTCACCACGCGTTCTCTGACTACCA
GTGGGTAGACGACACCGTTGGTTTCATTTTGCACTCTTTCCTAATGACTCCATACTTCAGCTGGAAATAC
TCTCACCGTAACCACCACGCTAACACGAATTCTCTGGACAACGATGAGGTTTACATCCCGAAATCTAAAG
CCAAAGTAGCTCTGTACTATAAAGTTCTGAACCACCCCCCGGGTCGTTTATTAATCATGTTCATCACCTT
CACTTTAGGTTTCCCATTATACCTCTTCACCAACATCTCTGGTAAAAAATACGAGCGTTTCGCTAACCAC
TTCGATCCGATGAGTCCAATCTTCAAGGAGAGAGAGAGATTCCAGGTTCTGCTGTCCGACCTAGGTCTAC
TAGCTGTTTTATACGGTGTTAAATTGGCTGTTGCTGCTAAGGGTGCCGCTTGGGTAACCTGCATCTATGG
GATCCCGGTTCTAGGCGTGTTCATCTTCTTCGATATCATCACTTACCTGCACCACACCCACCTGTCCTTG
CCACACTACGACTCTTCTGAGTGGAACTGGCTGCGTGGAGCTCTATCTACCATCGACAGAGACTTCGGTT
TCCTGAACTCTGTTCTGCACGATGTTACCCACACCCACGTAATGCATCACTTGTTCAGCTACATCCCGCA
CTACCACGCTAAGGAGGCTAGAGACGCTATCAACACTGTTCTGGGCGACTTCTACAAAATCGATAGAACT
CCAATATTGAAAGCCATGTGGCGTGAGGCTAAGGAGTGCATCTTCATCGAGCCAGAGAAAGGCAGAGAGT
CTAAAGGTGTTTACTGGTACAACAAATTCGCGGGGCCCGAACAAAAACTCATCTCAGAAGAGGATCTGAA
TAGCGCCGTCGACCATCATCATCATCATCATTGAGTTTTAGCCTTAGACATGACTGTTCCTCAGTTCAAG
TTGGGCACTTACGAGAAGACCGGTCTTGCTAGATTCTAATCAAGAGGATGTCAGAATGCCATTTGCCTGA
GAGATGCAGGCTTCATTTTTGATACTTTTTTATTTGTAACCTATATAGTATAGGATTTTTTTTGTCATTT
TGTTTCTTCTCGTACGAGCTTGCTCCTGATCAGCCTATCTCGCAGCTGATGAATATCTTGTGGTAGGGGT
TTGGGAAAATCATTCGAGTTTGATGTTTTTCTTGGTATTTCCCACTCCTCTTCAGAGTACAGAAGATTAA
GTGAGACCTTCGTTTGTGCGGATCCCCCACACACCATAGCTTCAAAATGTTTCTACTCCTTTTTTACTCT
TCCAGATTTTCTCGGACTCCGCGCATCGCCGTACCACTTCAAAACACCCAAGCACAGCATACTAAATTTT
CCCTCTTTCTTCCTCTAGGGTGTCGTTAATTACCCGTACTAAAGGTTTGGAAAAGAAAAAAGAGACCGCC
TCGTTTCTTTTTCTTCGTCGAAAAAGGCAATAAAAATTTTTATCACGTTTCTTTTTCTTGAAATTTTTTT
TTTTAGTTTTTTTCTCTTTCAGTGACCTCCATTGATATTTAAGTTAATAAACGGTCTTCAATTTCTCAAG
TTTCAGTTTCATTTTTCTTGTTCTATTACAACTTTTTTTACTTCTTGTTCATTAGAAAGAAAGCATAGCA
ATCTAATCTAAGGGGCGGTGTTGACAATTAATCATCGGCATAGTATATCGGCATAGTATAATACGACAAG
GTGAGGAACTAAACCATGGCCAAGTTGACCAGTGCCGTTCCGGTGCTCACCGCGCGCGACGTCGCCGGAG
CGGTCGAGTTCTGGACCGACCGGCTCGGGTTCTCCCGGGACTTCGTGGAGGACGACTTCGCCGGTGTGGT
CCGGGACGACGTGACCCTGTTCATCAGCGCGGTCCAGGACCAGGTGGTGCCGGACAACACCCTGGCCTGG
GTGTGGGTGCGCGGCCTGGACGAGCTGTACGCCGAGTGGTCGGAGGTCGTGTCCACGAACTTCCGGGACG
CCTCCGGGCCGGCCATGACCGAGATCGGCGAGCAGCCGTGGGGGCGGGAGTTCGCCCTGCGCGACCCGGC
CGGCAACTGCGTGCACTTCGTGGCCGAGGAGCAGGACTGACACGTCCGACGGCGGCCCACGGGTCCCAGG
CCTCGGAGATCCGTCCCCCTTTTCCTTTGTCGATATCATGTAATTAGTTATGTCACGCTTACATTCACGC
CCTCCCCCCACATCCGCTCTAACCGAAAAGGAAGGAGTTAGACAACCTGAAGTCTAGGTCCCTATTTATT
TTTTTATAGTTATGTTAGTATTAAGAACGTTATTTATATTTCAAATTTTTCTTTTTTTTCTGTACAGACG
CGTGTACGCATGTAACATTATACTGAAAACCTTGCTTGAGAAGGTTTTGGGACGCTCGAAGGCTTTAATT
TGCAAGCTGGAGACCAACATGTGAGCAAAAGGCCAGCAAAAGGCCAGGAACCGTAAAAAGGCCGCGTTGC
TGGCGTTTTTCCATAGGCTCCGCCCCCCTGACGAGCATCACAAAAATCGACGCTCAAGTCAGAGGTGGCG
AAACCCGACAGGACTATAAAGATACCAGGCGTTTCCCCCTGGAAGCTCCCTCGTGCGCTCTCCTGTTCCG
ACCCTGCCGCTTACCGGATACCTGTCCGCCTTTCTCCCTTCGGGAAGCGTGGCGCTTTCTCAATGCTCAC
GCTGTAGGTATCTCAGTTCGGTGTAGGTCGTTCGCTCCAAGCTGGGCTGTGTGCACGAACCCCCCGTTCA
GCCCGACCGCTGCGCCTTATCCGGTAACTATCGTCTTGAGTCCAACCCGGTAAGACACGACTTATCGCCA
CTGGCAGCAGCCACTGGTAACAGGATTAGCAGAGCGAGGTATGTAGGCGGTGCTACAGAGTTCTTGAAGT
GGTGGCCTAACTACGGCTACACTAGAAGGACAGTATTTGGTATCTGCGCTCTGCTGAAGCCAGTTACCTT
CGGAAAAAGAGTTGGTAGCTCTTGATCCGGCAAACAAACCACCGCTGGTAGCGGTGGTTTTTTTGTTTGC
AAGCAGCAGATTACGCGCAGAAAAAAAGGATCTCAAGAAGATCCTTTGATCTTTTCTACGGGGTCTGACG
CTCAGTGGAACGAAAACTCACGTTAAGGGATTTTGGTCATGAGATC
