>Addgene plasmid #73317 | pJK142 | addgene partial sequence | sequence record 138888 | 3_AOX1_primer 5'-gcaaatggcattctgacatcc-3'
TTCTCGTAAGTGCCCAACTTGAACTGAGGAACAGTCATGTCTAAGGCTAAAACTCAATGATGATGATGAT
GATGGTCGACGGCGCTATTCAGATCCTCTTCTGAGATGAGTTTTTGTTCGGGCCCCGCGAATTTGTTGTA
CCAGTAAACACCTTTAGACTCTCTGCCTTTCTCTGGCTCGATGAAGATGCACTCCTTAGCCTCACGCCAC
ATGGCTTTCAATATTGGAGTTCTATCGATTTTGTAGAAGTCGCCCAGAACAGTGTTGATAGCGTCTCTAG
CCTCCTTAGCGTGGTAGTGCGGGATGTAGCTGAACAAGTGATGCATTACGTGGGTGTGGGTAACATCGTG
CAGAACAGAGTTCAGGAAACCGAAGTCTCTGTCGATGGTAGATAGAGCTCCACGCAGCCAGTTCCACTCA
GAAGAGTCGTAGTGTGGCAAGGACAGGTGGGTGTGGTGCAGGTAAGTGATGATATCGAAGAAGATGAACA
CGCCTAGAACCGGGATCCCATAGATGCAGGTTACCCAAGCGGCACCCTTAGCAGCAACAGCCAATTTAAC
ACCGTATAAAACAGCTAGTAGACCTAGGTCGGACAGCAGAACCTGGAATCTCTCTCTCTCCTTGAAGATT
GGACTCATCGGATCGAAGTGGTTAGCGAAACGCTCGTATTTTTTACCAGAGATGTTGGTGAAGAGGTATA
ATGGGAAACCTAAAGTGAAGGTGATGAACATGATTAATAAACGACCCGGGGGGTGGTTCAGAACTTTATA
GTACAGAGCTACTTTGGCTTTAGATTTCGGGATGTAAACCTCATCGTTGTCCAGAGAATTCGTGTTAGCG
TGGTGGTTACGGTGAGAGTATTTCCAGCTGAAGTATGGAGTCATTAGGAAAGAGTGCAAAATGAAACCAA
CGGTGTCGTCTACCCACTGGTAGTCAGAGAACGCGTGGTGACCGCACTCGTGGCCGATTACCCACAGACC
GGTCAGGATAGAAGCTTGACAGAACCAATACAGCGGCCAAGCTAGGTAGGCTAGCGGGGCTGGC
