>Addgene plasmid #73317 | pJK142 | addgene partial sequence | sequence record 138894 | pBR322ori-3 5'-tttgtttgcaagcagcagat-3'
TTTGATCTTTTCTACGGGGTCTGACGCTCAGTGGAACGAAAACTCACGTTAAGGGATTTTGGTCATGAGA
TCAGATCTAACATCCAAAGACGAAAGGTTGAATGAAACCTTTTTGCCATCCGACATCCACAGGTCCATTC
TCACACATAAGTGCCAAACGCAACAGGAGGGGATACACTAGCAGCAGACCGTTGCAAACGCAGGACCTCC
ACTCCTCTTCTCCTCAACACCCACTTTTGCCATCGAAAAACCAGCCCAGTTATTGGGCTTGATTGGAGCT
CGCTCATTCCAATTCCTTCTATTAGGCTACTAACACCATGACTTTATTAGCCTGTCTATCCTGGCCCCCC
TGGCGAGGTTCATGTTTGTTTATTTCCGAATGCAACAAGCTCCGCATTACACCCGAACATCACTCCAGAT
GAGGGCTTTCTGAGTGTGGGGTCAAATAGTTTCATGTTCCCCAAATGGCCCAAAACTGACAGTTTAAACG
CTGTCTTGGAACCTAATATGACAAAAGCGTGATCTCATCCAAGATGAACTAAGTTTGGTTCGTTGAAATG
CTAACGGCCAGTTGGTCAAAAAGAAACTTCCAAAAGTCGGCATACCGTTTGTCTTGTTTGGTATTGATTG
ACGAATGCTCAAAAATAATCTCATTAATGCTTAGCGCAGTCTCTCTATCGCTTCTGAACCCCGGTGCACC
TGTGCCGAAACGCAAATGGGGAAACACCCGCTTTTTGGATGATTATGCATTGTCTCCACATTGTATGCTT
CCAAGATTCTGGTGGGAATACTGCTGATAGCCTAACGTTCATGATCAAAATTTAACTGTTCTAACCCCTA
CTTGACAGCAATATATAAACAGAAGGAAGCTGCCCTGTCTTAAACCTTTTTTTTTATCATCATTATTAGC
TTACTTTCATAATTGCGACTGGTTCCAATTGACAAGCTTTTGATTTTA
